Addgene plasmid #53570: pCAndy-CBioTAP
Purpose: (Empty Backbone) Plasmid vector carrying C-Bio-1xproteinA tag
Depositing lab: Mitzi Kuroda. Depositing organization: Brigham and Women's Hospital. Publication: Reciprocal interactions of human C10orf12 and C17orf96 with PRC2 revealed by BioTAP-XL cross-linking and affinity purification. Alekseyenko AA, Gorchakov AA, Kharchenko PV, Kuroda MI. Proc Natl Acad Sci U S A. 2014 Feb 18;111(7):2488-93. doi: 10.1073/pnas.1400648111. Epub 2014 Feb 3. PubMed 24550272.
Backbone
  Vector backbone: pCAndy
  Vector type: Unspecified
Growth in bacteria
  Bacterial resistance: Chloramphenicol, 25 μg/mL
  Growth temperature: 37°C
  Growth strain: DH5alpha
  Copy number: High Copy
Gene/Insert
  Gene/Insert name: None
Terms and licenses: Academic/Nonprofit Terms; Industry Terms: Not Available to Industry
How to cite: pCAndy-CBioTAP was a gift from Mitzi Kuroda (Addgene plasmid # 53570 ; http://n2t.net/addgene:53570 ; RRID:Addgene_53570)
