[The description below was written by a language model from this plasmid's Addgene catalogue record and pLannotate feature annotations shown in this document.]
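Description:
pCAndy-CBioTAP is a small (about 3.8 kb) empty bacterial cloning plasmid built on the pCAndy backbone. It serves as a source of a C-terminal BioTAP tandem affinity tag. The catalogue leaves the vector type unspecified, and the feature table shows no eukaryotic promoter, polyadenylation signal or selectable marker for a non-bacterial host, so it looks like a tag-donor or template plasmid rather than an expression vector. It replicates in E. coli from a high-copy ColE1/pUC-type origin and is selected with chloramphenicol through a complete cat gene driven by its own promoter. Only a truncated remnant of the β-lactamase gene remains behind the AmpR promoter, so ampicillin resistance is presumably not functional, consistent with chloramphenicol being the only listed resistance. An f1 origin is also present, which would allow single-stranded DNA production with helper phage. The lac promoter/operator, CAP site and fragments of lacZα and lacI are leftovers of a phagemid-style cloning backbone.

The payload lies between opposing T3 and T7 phage promoters. It consists of a fragment of the Propionibacterium freudenreichii transcarboxylase 1.3S biotin carboxyl carrier subunit, which acts as a target for in vivo biotinylation, followed shortly downstream by a single IgG-binding unit of Staphylococcus aureus protein A. Fused to the C terminus of a protein of interest, this pair allows two sequential purification steps: capture on IgG, then capture of the biotinylated moiety on streptavidin. No gene of interest is included. The associated publication used BioTAP-tagged proteins with cross-linking and affinity purification (BioTAP-XL) to identify protein partners of the PRC2 chromatin complex. The record does not describe how the tag cassette is transferred onto a target gene.
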