Features (pLannotate 1.2.2; 15 found; start..end, strand, type, name):
      1..19      +  promoter       T3 promoter: promoter for bacteriophage T3 RNA polymerase
     73..336     +  CDS            BCCP_PROFR (fragment): Experimental evidence at protein level: Swiss-Prot protein existence level 1. The biotinyl 1.3S subunit serves as a carboxyl carrier between the substrate-binding sites on the 12S and 5S subunits. From Propionibacterium freudenreichii subsp. shermanii.
    355..528     +  CDS            ProtA: IgG-binding unit of Staphylococcus aureus protein A
    558..576     -  promoter       T7 promoter: promoter for bacteriophage T7 RNA polymerase
    584..739     +  CDS            lacZα (fragment): LacZα fragment of β-galactosidase; lacZ fragment
    744..1172    +  rep_origin     f1 ori (sequence partly withheld): f1 bacteriophage origin of replication; arrow indicates direction of (+) strand synthesis
   1225..1330    +  promoter       AmpR promoter: bla
   1331..1540    +  CDS            AmpR (fragment): β-lactamase; bla; confers resistance to ampicillin, carbenicillin, and related antibiotics
   1818..2477    -  CDS            CmR: chloramphenicol acetyltransferase; cat; confers resistance to chloramphenicol
   2478..2580    -  promoter       cat promoter: promoter of the E. coli cat gene encoding chloramphenicol acetyltransferase
   2800..3388    +  rep_origin     ori: high-copy-number ColE1/pMB1/pBR322/pUC origin of replication
   3571..3663    +  CDS            lacI (fragment): lac repressor; lacI; The lac repressor binds to the lac operator to inhibit transcription in E. coli. This inhibition can be relieved by adding lactose or isopropyl-β-D-thiogalactopyranoside (IPTG).
   3676..3697    +  protein_bind   CAP binding site: CAP binding activates transcription in the presence of cAMP. E. coli catabolite activator protein
   3712..3742    +  promoter       lac promoter: promoter for the E. coli lac operon
   3750..3766    +  protein_bind   lac operator: The lac repressor binds to the lac operator to inhibit transcription in E. coli. This inhibition can be relieved by adding lactose or isopropyl-β-D-thiogalactopyranoside (IPTG). lac repressor encoded by lacI
>Addgene plasmid #53570 | pCAndy-CBioTAP | depositor full sequence | sequence record 83491 | pCAndy-CBioTAP sequence 3810 bps
AATTAACCCTCACTAAAGGGAACAAAAGCTGGAGCTCCACCGCGGTGGCGGCCGCTCTAGAACTAGTGGA
TCCCCCGGGCTGCAGGAATTCGGCGCGCCAGCGGCTCCTCGGCTGGAAAGGCCGGTGAAGGTGAAATCCC
TGCCCCTCTTGCTGGTACCGTTTCTAAGATACTGGTAAAAGAAGGTGACACTGTTAAAGCTGGTCAAACA
GTTCTGGTGCTGGAGGCTATGAAAATGGAGACAGAAATTAACGCTCCTACTGACGGAAAAGTTGAAAAGG
TGTTAGTTAAGGAAAGAGATGCTGTTCAAGGTGGTCAAGGTCTAATCAAGATCGGCGTTGGATCGTCACT
CGAGGTGGACAACAAATTCAACAAAGAACAACAAAACGCGTTCTATGAGATCTTACATTTACCTAACTTA
AACGAAGAACAACGAAACGCCTTCATCCAAAGTTTAAAAGATGACCCAAGCCAAAGCGCTAACCTTTTAG
CAGAAGCTAAAAAGCTAAATGGTGCTCAGGCGCCGAAAGTATAATAGGGGCCCGGTACCCAATTCGCCCT
ATAGTGAGTCGTATTACGCGCGCTCACTGGCCGTCGTTTTACAACGTCGTGACTGGGAAAACCCTGGCGT
TACCCAACTTAATCGCCTTGCAGCACATCCCCCTTTCGCCAGCTGGCGTAATAGCGAAGAGGCCCGCACC
GATCGCCCTTCCCAACAGTTGCGCAGCCTGAATGGCGAATGGG
[124 nt withheld, positions 744-867]
C
[91 nt withheld, positions 869-959]
A
[49 nt withheld, positions 961-1009]
CCTTTGACGTTGGAGTCCACGTTCTTT
[37 nt withheld, positions 1037-1073]
ACCCTATCTCGGTCTATTCTTTTGATTTATAAGGGATTTTGCCGATTTCGGCCTATTGGTTAAAAAATGA
GCTGATTTAACAAAAATTTAACGCGAATTTTAACAAAATATTAACGCTTACAATTTAGGTGGCACTTTTC
GGGGAAATGTGCGCGGAACCCCTATTTGTTTATTTTTCTAAATACATTCAAATATGTATCCGCTCATGAG
ACAATAACCCTTGATAAATGCTTCAATAATATTGAAAAAGGAAGAGTATGAGTATTCAACATTTCCGTGT
CGCCCTTATTCCCTTTTTTGCGGCATTTTGCCTTCCTGTTTTTGCTCACCCAGAAACGCTGGTGAAAGTA
AAAGATGCTGAAGATCAGTTGGGTGCACGAGTGGGTTACATCGAACTGGATCTCAACAGCGGTAAGATCC
TTGAGAGTTTTCGCCCCGAAGAACGTTTTCCAATGATGAGCACTTTTGATCAGAAAAAAAGGATCATATC
GTCAATTATTACCTCCACGGGGAGAGCCTGAGCAAACTGGCCTCAGGCATTTGAGAAGCACACGGTCACA
CTGCTTCCGGTAGTCAATAAACCGGTAAACCAGCAATAGACATAAGCGGCTATTTAACGACCCTGCCCTG
AACCGACGACCGGGTCGAATTTGCTTTCGAATTTCTGCCATTCATCCGCTTATTATCACTTATTCAGGCG
TAGCAACCAGGCGTTTAAGGGCACCAATAACTGCCTTAAAAAAATTACGCCCCGCCCTGCCACTCATCGC
AGTACTGTTGTAATTCATTAAGCATTCTGCCGACATGGAAGCCATCACAAACGGCATGATGAACCTGAAT
CGCCAGCGGCATCAGCACCTTGTCGCCTTGCGTATAATATTTGCCCATGGTGAAAACGGGGGCGAAGAAG
TTGTCCATATTGGCCACGTTTAAATCAAAACTGGTGAAACTCACCCAGGGATTGGCTGAGACGAAAAACA
TATTCTCAATAAACCCTTTAGGGAAATAGGCCAGGTTTTCACCGTAACACGCCACATCTTGCGAATATAT
GTGTAGAAACTGCCGGAAATCGTCGTGGTATTCACTCCAGAGCGATGAAAACGTTTCAGTTTGCTCATGG
AAAACGGTGTAACAAGGGTGAACACTATCCCATATCACCAGCTCACCGTCTTTCATTGCCATACGTAATT
CCGGATGAGCATTCATCAGGCGGGCAAGAATGTGAATAAAGGCCGGATAAAACTTGTGCTTATTTTTCTT
TACGGTCTTTAAAAAGGCCGTAATATCCAGCTGAACGGTCTGGTTATAGGTACATTGAGCAACTGACTGA
AATGCCTCAAAATGTTCTTTACGATGCCATTGGGATATATCAACGGTGGTATATCCAGTGATTTTTTTCT
CCATTTTAGCTTCCTTAGCTCCTGAAAATCTCGACAACTCAAAAAATACGCCCGGTAGTGATCTTATTTC
ATTATGGTGAAAGTTGGAACCTCTTACGTGCCGATCAACGTCTCATTTTCGCCAAAAGTTGGCCCAGGGC
TTCCCGGTATCAACAGGGACACCAGGATTTATTTATTCTGCGAAGTGATCTTCCGTCACAGGTATTTATT
CGGTCGAAAAGGATCTAGGTGAAGATCCTTTTTGATAATCTCATGACCAAAATCCCTTAACGTGAGTTTT
CGTTCCACTGAGCGTCAGACCCCGTAGAAAAGATCAAAGGATCTTCTTGAGATCCTTTTTTTCTGCGCGT
AATCTGCTGCTTGCAAACAAAAAAACCACCGCTACCAGCGGTGGTTTGTTTGCCGGATCAAGAGCTACCA
ACTCTTTTTCCGAAGGTAACTGGCTTCAGCAGAGCGCAGATACCAAATACTGTCCTTCTAGTGTAGCCGT
AGTTAGGCCACCACTTCAAGAACTCTGTAGCACCGCCTACATACCTCGCTCTGCTAATCCTGTTACCAGT
GGCTGCTGCCAGTGGCGATAAGTCGTGTCTTACCGGGTTGGACTCAAGACGATAGTTACCGGATAAGGCG
CAGCGGTCGGGCTGAACGGGGGGTTCGTGCACACAGCCCAGCTTGGAGCGAACGACCTACACCGAACTGA
GATACCTACAGCGTGAGCTATGAGAAAGCGCCACGCTTCCCGAAGGGAGAAAGGCGGACAGGTATCCGGT
AAGCGGCAGGGTCGGAACAGGAGAGCGCACGAGGGAGCTTCCAGGGGGAAACGCCTGGTATCTTTATAGT
CCTGTCGGGTTTCGCCACCTCTGACTTGAGCGTCGATTTTTGTGATGCTCGTCAGGGGGGCGGAGCCTAT
GGAAAAACGCCAGCAACGCGGCCTTTTTACGGTTCCTGGCCTTTTGCTGGCCTTTTGCTCACATGTTCTT
TCCTGCGTTATCCCCTGATTCTGTGGATAACCGTATTACCGCCTTTGAGTGAGCTGATACCGCTCGCCGC
AGCCGAACGACCGAGCGCAGCGAGTCAGTGAGCGAGGAAGCGGAAGAGCGCCCAATACGCAAACCGCCTC
TCCCCGCGCGTTGGCCGATTCATTAATGCAGCTGGCACGACAGGTTTCCCGACTGGAAAGCGGGCAGTGA
GCGCAACGCAATTAATGTGAGTTAGCTCACTCATTAGGCACCCCAGGCTTTACACTTTATGCTTCCGGCT
CGTATGTTGTGTGGAATTGTGAGCGGATAACAATTTCACACAGGAAACAGCTATGACCATGATTACGCCA
AGCGCGC
