>Addgene plasmid #53570 | pCAndy-CBioTAP | addgene partial sequence | sequence record 90309 | pBR322ori-F 5'-GGGAAACGCCTGGTATCTTT-3'
CTGACTTGAGCGTCGATTTTTGTGATGCTCGTCAGGGGGGCGGAGCCTATGGAAAAACGCCAGCAACGCG
GCCTTTTTACGGTTCCTGGCCTTTTGCTGGCCTTTTGCTCACATGTTCTTTCCTGCGTTATCCCCTGATT
CTGTGGATAACCGTATTACCGCCTTTGAGTGAGCTGATACCGCTCGCCGCAGCCGAACGACCGAGCGCAG
CGAGTCAGTGAGCGAGGAAGCGGAAGAGCGCCCAATACGCAAACCGCCTCTCCCCGCGCGTTGGCCGATT
CATTAATGCAGCTGGCACGACAGGTTTCCCGACTGGAAAGCGGGCAGTGAGCGCAACGCAATTAATGTGA
GTTAGCTCACTCATTAGGCACCCCAGGCTTTACACTTTATGCTTCCGGCTCGTATGTTGTGTGGAATTGT
GAGCGGATAACAATTTCACACAGGAAACAGCTATGACCATGATTACGCCAAGCGCGCAATTAACCCTCAC
TAAAGGGAACAAAAGCTGGAGCTCCACCGCGGTGGCGGCCGCTCTAGAACTAGTGGATCCCCCGGGCTGC
AGGAATTCGGCGCGCCAGCGGCTCCTCGGCTGGAAAGGCCGGTGAAGGTGAAATCCCTGCCCCTCTTGCT
GGTACCGTTTCTAAGATACTGGTAAAAGAAGGTGACACTGTTAAAGCTGGTCAAACAGTTCTGGTGCTGG
AGGCTATGAAAATGGAGACAGAAATTAACGCTCCTACTGACGGAAAAGTTGAAAAGGTGTTAGTTAAGGA
AAGAGATGCTGTTCAAGGTGGTCAAGGTCTAATCAAGATCGGCGTTGGATCGTCACTCGAGGTGGACAAC
AA
