>Addgene plasmid #53570 | pCAndy-CBioTAP | addgene partial sequence | sequence record 90314 | F1ori-R 5'-AGGGAAGAAAGCGAAAGGAG-3'
[66 nt withheld, positions 1-66]
CCCATTCGCCATTCAGGCTGCGCAACTGTTGGGAAGGGCGATCGGTGCGGGCCTCTTCGCTATTACGCCA
GCTGGCGAAAGGGGGATGTGCTGCAAGGCGATTAAGTTGGGTAACGCCAGGGTTTTCCCAGTCACGACGT
TGTAAAACGACGGCCAGTGAGCGCGCGTAATACGACTCACTATAGGGCGAATTGGGTACCGGGCCCCTAT
TATACTTTCGGCGCCTGAGCACCATTTAGCTTTTTAGCTTCTGCTAAAAGGTTAGCGCTTTGGCTTGGGT
CATCTTTTAAACTTTGGATGAAGGCGTTTCGTTGTTCTTCGTTTAAGTTAGGTAAATGTAAGATCTCATA
GAACGCGTTTTGTTGTTCTTTGTTGAATTTGTTGTCCACCTCGAGTGACGATCCAACGCCGATCTTGATT
AGACCTTGACCACCTTGAACAGCATCTCTTTCCTTAACTAACACCTTTTCAACTTTTCCGTCAGTAGGAG
CGTTAATTTCTGTCTCCATTTTCATAGCCTCCAGCACCAGAACTGTTTGACCAGCTTTAACAGTGTCACC
TTCTTTTACCAGTATCTTAGAAACGGTACCAGCAAGAGGGGCAGGGATTTCACCTTCACCGGCCTTTCCA
GCCGAGGAGCCGCTGGCGCGCCGAATTCCTGCAGCCCGGGGGATCCACTAGTTCTAGAGCGGCCGCCACC
GCGGTGGAGCTCCAGCTTTTGTTCCCTTTAGTGAGGGTTAATTGCGCGCTTGGCGTAATCATGGTCATAG
CTGTT
